Addgene plasmid #180024: ALIX(P801G)-Strep
Purpose: Codon-optimized bacterial expression plasmid. Expresses ALIX(1-868, P801G)-Strep. P801G mutation facilitates expression in E. coli.
Depositing lab: Lalit Deshmukh. Depositing organization: University of California, San Diego (UCSD). Publication: Reversible phase separation of ESCRT protein ALIX through tyrosine phosphorylation. Elias RD, Zhu Y, Su Q, Ghirlando R, Zhang J, Deshmukh L. Sci Adv. 2023 Jul 14;9(28):eadg3913. doi: 10.1126/sciadv.adg3913. Epub 2023 Jul 14. PubMed 37450591.
Backbone
  Vector backbone: pET-11a
  Backbone size w/o insert (bp): 5642
  Total vector size (bp): 8272
  Vector type: Bacterial Expression
Growth in bacteria
  Bacterial resistance: Ampicillin, 100 μg/mL
  Growth temperature: 37°C
  Growth strain: DH5alpha
  Copy number: Low Copy
Gene/Insert
  Gene/Insert name: ALIX(1-868, P801G)-Strep (alt names: ALIX; PDCD6IP)
  Species: H. sapiens (human)
  Insert size (bp): 2640
  Mutation: P801G
  Entrez Gene: PDCD6IP (a.k.a. AIP1, ALIX, DRIP4, HP95, MCPH29)
  Tag / fusion protein: Strep tag (WSHPQFEK) (C terminal on insert)
Terms and licenses: Academic/Nonprofit Terms; Industry Terms: Not Available to Industry
How to cite: ALIX(P801G)-Strep was a gift from Lalit Deshmukh (Addgene plasmid # 180024 ; http://n2t.net/addgene:180024 ; RRID:Addgene_180024)
