[The description below was written by a language model from this plasmid's Addgene catalogue record and pLannotate feature annotations shown in this document.]
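Description:
ALIX(P801G)-Strep is a bacterial expression plasmid of about 8.3 kb, built on the pET-11a backbone, for producing recombinant human ALIX (PDCD6IP) in E. coli. It replicates from a pBR322-type ColE1/pMB1 origin. The backbone also carries the rop gene and the bom mobility region, which is consistent with the low copy number listed in the record. Selection is by ampicillin through the bla β-lactamase gene and its own promoter. The annotation also picks up several fragments of the tetracycline resistance gene and the tet promoter. These are non-functional pBR322 remnants interrupted by the expression cassette and the lacI gene, not a second marker.

The payload is a codon-optimized open reading frame encoding ALIX residues 1–868 with a P801G substitution, which the depositor states facilitates expression in E. coli. The coding sequence is fused at its C terminus to a Strep-tag II, which binds Strep-Tactin and so allows affinity purification. Transcription is driven by a T7 promoter followed directly by a lac operator, translation starts from the efficient T7 gene 10 ribosome binding site, and the unit ends at the T7 terminator. The plasmid-borne lacI gene supplies repressor to keep the promoter off until IPTG is added, so expression needs a host that provides T7 RNA polymerase. A short fragment annotated as a T7 gene 10–derived solubility tag lies downstream of the Strep tag; it appears to be residual vector sequence, since the record lists only the Strep tag as a fusion. The associated publication concerns phase separation of this ESCRT-associated protein and its regulation by tyrosine phosphorylation, which suggests the plasmid is used to make purified full-length ALIX for in vitro studies.
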