Features (pLannotate 1.2.2; 20 found; start..end, strand, type, name):
    364..503     -  misc_feature   bom: basis of mobility region from pBR322
    605..796     -  CDS            rop: Rop protein, which maintains plasmids at low copy number; rop
    813..1193    +  CDS            YPB1_ECOLX: Protein predicted: Swiss-Prot protein existence level 4. From Escherichia coli.
   1435..2059    -  CDS            TcR (fragment): tetracycline efflux protein; tet; confers resistance to tetracycline
   2074..2095    -  protein_bind   CAP binding site: CAP binding activates transcription in the presence of cAMP. E. coli catabolite activator protein
   2108..3190    -  CDS            lacI: lac repressor; lacI; The lac repressor binds to the lac operator to inhibit transcription in E. coli. This inhibition can be relieved by adding lactose or isopropyl-β-D-thiogalactopyranoside (IPTG).
   3191..3268    -  promoter       lacI promoter: lacI
   3276..3555    -  CDS            TcR (fragment): tetracycline efflux protein; tet; confers resistance to tetracycline
   3577..3595    +  promoter       T7 promoter: promoter for bacteriophage T7 RNA polymerase
   3596..3620    +  protein_bind   lac operator: The lac repressor binds to the lac operator to inhibit transcription in E. coli. This inhibition can be relieved by adding lactose or isopropyl-β-D-thiogalactopyranoside (IPTG). lac repressor encoded by lacI
   3635..3657    +  RBS            RBS: efficient ribosome binding site from bacteriophage T7 gene 10 (Olins and Rangwala, 1989)
   3665..6268    +  CDS            PDCD6IP: PDC6I_HUMAN - Also known as AIP1, ALIX, KIAA1375. Experimental evidence at protein level: Swiss-Prot protein existence level 1. (Microbial infection) Involved in HIV-1 virus budding. Can replace TSG101 it its role of supporting HIV-1 release; this function requires the interaction with CHMP4B. The ESCRT machinery also functions in topologically equivalent membrane fission events, such as enveloped virus budding (HIV-1 and other lentiviruses). From Homo sapiens (Human).
   6269..6292    +  CDS            Strep-Tag II: peptide that binds Strep-Tactin®, an engineered form of streptavidin
   6303..6352    +  CDS            SET1 (fragment): solubility-enhancement tag derived from T7 phage gene 10B
   6360..6407    +  terminator     T7 terminator: transcription terminator for bacteriophage T7 RNA polymerase
   6430..6534    -  CDS            TcR (fragment): tetracycline efflux protein; tet; confers resistance to tetracycline
   6582..6610    -  promoter       tet promoter: E. coli promoter for tetracycline efflux protein gene
   6723..6827    +  promoter       AmpR promoter: bla
   6828..7688    +  CDS            AmpR: β-lactamase; bla; confers resistance to ampicillin, carbenicillin, and related antibiotics
   7859..178     +  rep_origin     ori (across the origin): high-copy-number ColE1/pMB1/pBR322/pUC origin of replication
>Addgene plasmid #180024 | ALIX(P801G)-Strep | addgene full sequence | sequence record 367897 | Addgene NGS Result
TCCCGAAGGGAGAAAGGCGGACAGGTATCCGGTAAGCGGCAGGGTCGGAACAGGAGAGCGCACGAGGGAG
CTTCCAGGGGGAAACGCCTGGTATCTTTATAGTCCTGTCGGGTTTCGCCACCTCTGACTTGAGCGTCGAT
TTTTGTGATGCTCGTCAGGGGGGCGGAGCCTATGGAAAAACGCCAGCAACGCGGCCTTTTTACGGTTCCT
GGCCTTTTGCTGGCCTTTTGCTCACATGTTCTTTCCTGCGTTATCCCCTGATTCTGTGGATAACCGTATT
ACCGCCTTTGAGTGAGCTGATACCGCTCGCCGCAGCCGAACGACCGAGCGCAGCGAGTCAGTGAGCGAGG
AAGCGGAAGAGCGCCTGATGCGGTATTTTCTCCTTACGCATCTGTGCGGTATTTCACACCGCAATGGTGC
ACTCTCAGTACAATCTGCTCTGATGCCGCATAGTTAAGCCAGTATACACTCCGCTATCGCTACGTGACTG
GGTCATGGCTGCGCCCCGACACCCGCCAACACCCGCTGACGCGCCCTGACGGGCTTGTCTGCTCCCGGCA
TCCGCTTACAGACAAGCTGTGACCGTCTCCGGGAGCTGCATGTGTCAGAGGTTTTCACCGTCATCACCGA
AACGCGCGAGGCAGCTGCGGTAAAGCTCATCAGCGTGGTCGTGAAGCGATTCACAGATGTCTGCCTGTTC
ATCCGCGTCCAGCTCGTTGAGTTTCTCCAGAAGCGTTAATGTCTGGCTTCTGATAAAGCGGGCCATGTTA
AGGGCGGTTTTTTCCTGTTTGGTCACTGATGCCTCCGTGTAAGGGGGATTTCTGTTCATGGGGGTAATGA
TACCGATGAAACGAGAGAGGATGCTCACGATACGGGTTACTGATGATGAACATGCCCGGTTACTGGAACG
TTGTGAGGGTAAACAACTGGCGGTATGGATGCGGCGGGACCAGAGAAAAATCACTCAGGGTCAATGCCAG
CGCTTCGTTAATACAGATGTAGGTGTTCCACAGGGTAGCCAGCAGCATCCTGCGATGCAGATCCGGAACA
TAATGGTGCAGGGCGCTGACTTCCGCGTTTCCAGACTTTACGAAACACGGAAACCGAAGACCATTCATGT
TGTTGCTCAGGTCGCAGACGTTTTGCAGCAGCAGTCGCTTCACGTTCGCTCGCGTATCGGTGATTCATTC
TGCTAACCAGTAAGGCAACCCCGCCAGCCTAGCCGGGTCCTCAACGACAGGAGCACGATCATGCGCACCC
GTGGCCAGGACCCAACGCTGCCCGAGATGCGCCGCGTGCGGCTGCTGGAGATGGCGGACGCGATGGATAT
GTTCTGCCAAGGGTTGGTTTGCGCATTCACAGTTCTCCGCAAGAATTGATTGGCTCCAATTCTTGGAGTG
GTGAATCCGTTAGCGAGGTGCCGCCGGCTTCCATTCAGGTCGAGGTGGCCCGGCTCCATGCACCGCGACG
CAACGCGGGGAGGCAGACAAGGTATAGGGCGGCGCCTACAATCCATGCCAACCCGTTCCATGTGCTCGCC
GAGGCGGCATAAATCGCCGTGACGATCAGCGGTCCAATGATCGAAGTTAGGCTGGTAAGAGCCGCGAGCG
ATCCTTGAAGCTGTCCCTGATGGTCGTCATCTACCTGCCTGGACAGCATGGCCTGCAACGCGGGCATCCC
GATGCCGCCGGAAGCGAGAAGAATCATAATGGGGAAGGCCATCCAGCCTCGCGTCGCGAACGCCAGCAAG
ACGTAGCCCAGCGCGTCGGCCGCCATGCCGGCGATAATGGCCTGCTTCTCGCCGAAACGTTTGGTGGCGG
GACCAGTGACGAAGGCTTGAGCGAGGGCGTGCAAGATTCCGAATACCGCAAGCGACAGGCCGATCATCGT
CGCGCTCCAGCGAAAGCGGTCCTCGCCGAAAATGACCCAGAGCGCTGCCGGCACCTGTCCTACGAGTTGC
ATGATAAAGAAGACAGTCATAAGTGCGGCGACGATAGTCATGCCCCGCGCCCACCGGAAGGAGCTGACTG
GGTTGAAGGCTCTCAAGGGCATCGGTCGAGATCCCGGTGCCTAATGAGTGAGCTAACTTACATTAATTGC
GTTGCGCTCACTGCCCGCTTTCCAGTCGGGAAACCTGTCGTGCCAGCTGCATTAATGAATCGGCCAACGC
GCGGGGAGAGGCGGTTTGCGTATTGGGCGCCAGGGTGGTTTTTCTTTTCACCAGTGAGACGGGCAACAGC
TGATTGCCCTTCACCGCCTGGCCCTGAGAGAGTTGCAGCAAGCGGTCCACGCTGGTTTGCCCCAGCAGGC
GAAAATCCTGTTTGATGGTGGTTAACGGCGGGATATAACATGAGCTGTCTTCGGTATCGTCGTATCCCAC
TACCGAGATATCCGCACCAACGCGCAGCCCGGACTCGGTAATGGCGCGCATTGCGCCCAGCGCCATCTGA
TCGTTGGCAACCAGCATCGCAGTGGGAACGATGCCCTCATTCAGCATTTGCATGGTTTGTTGAAAACCGG
ACATGGCACTCCAGTCGCCTTCCCGTTCCGCTATCGGCTGAATTTGATTGCGAGTGAGATATTTATGCCA
GCCAGCCAGACGCAGACGCGCCGAGACAGAACTTAATGGGCCCGCTAACAGCGCGATTTGCTGGTGACCC
AATGCGACCAGATGCTCCACGCCCAGTCGCGTACCGTCTTCATGGGAGAAAATAATACTGTTGATGGGTG
TCTGGTCAGAGACATCAAGAAATAACGCCGGAACATTAGTGCAGGCAGCTTCCACAGCAATGGCATCCTG
GTCATCCAGCGGATAGTTAATGATCAGCCCACTGACGCGTTGCGCGAGAAGATTGTGCACCGCCGCTTTA
CAGGCTTCGACGCCGCTTCGTTCTACCATCGACACCACCACGCTGGCACCCAGTTGATCGGCGCGAGATT
TAATCGCCGCGACAATTTGCGACGGCGCGTGCAGGGCCAGACTGGAGGTGGCAACGCCAATCAGCAACGA
CTGTTTGCCCGCCAGTTGTTGTGCCACGCGGTTGGGAATGTAATTCAGCTCCGCCATCGCCGCTTCCACT
TTTTCCCGCGTTTTCGCAGAAACGTGGCTGGCCTGGTTCACCACGCGGGAAACGGTCTGATAAGAGACAC
CGGCATACTCTGCGACATCGTATAACGTTACTGGTTTCACATTCACCACCCTGAATTGACTCTCTTCCGG
GCGCTATCATGCCATACCGCGAAAGGTTTTGCGCCATTCGATGGTGTCCGGGATCTCGACGCTCTCCCTT
ATGCGACTCCTGCATTAGGAAGCAGCCCAGTAGTAGGTTGAGGCCGTTGAGCACCGCCGCCGCAAGGAAT
GGTGCATGCAAGGAGATGGCGCCCAACAGTCCCCCGGCCACGGGGCCTGCCACCATACCCACGCCGAAAC
AAGCGCTCATGAGCCCGAAGTGGCGAGCCCGATCTTCCCCATCGGTGATGTCGGCGATATAGGCGCCAGC
AACCGCACCTGTGGCGCCGGTGATGCCGGCCACGATGCGTCCGGCGTAGAGGATCGAGATCTCGATCCCG
CGAAATTAATACGACTCACTATAGGGGAATTGTGAGCGGATAACAATTCCCCTCTAGAAATAATTTTGTT
TAACTTTAAGAAGGAGATATACATATGGCGACCTTTATTAGCGTGCAGCTGAAAAAAACGAGCGAAGTGG
ATCTGGCGAAACCGCTGGTGAAATTTATTCAGCAGACCTATCCGAGCGGCGGCGAAGAACAAGCGCAGTA
TTGTCGCGCAGCTGAAGAGCTGAGCAAATTGCGCCGCGCCGCGGTTGGTCGCCCGCTGGATAAACATGAA
GGCGCGCTGGAAACCCTGCTGCGCTATTATGATCAGATTTGCAGCATTGAACCGAAATTTCCGTTTAGCG
AAAATCAGATTTGCCTGACCTTTACCTGGAAAGATGCGTTTGATAAAGGCAGCCTGTTTGGCGGCAGCGT
GAAACTGGCTCTGGCTAGCCTGGGCTATGAAAAAAGCTGCGTGCTGTTTAACTGCGCGGCCCTGGCGAGT
CAGATTGCGGCGGAACAGAACCTGGATAACGATGAAGGCCTGAAAATTGCAGCGAAGCATTACCAATTTG
CGAGCGGCGCGTTTCTGCATATTAAAGAAACCGTGCTGAGCGCGCTGAGCCGCGAACCGACCGTGGATAT
TAGCCCGGATACCGTGGGCACCCTGAGCCTGATTATGCTGGCGCAAGCACAAGAAGTGTTTTTTCTGAAA
GCGACCCGCGATAAAATGAAAGATGCGATTATTGCGAAACTGGCGAACCAAGCGGCGGATTATTTTGGCG
ATGCGTTTAAACAGTGTCAGTATAAAGATACCCTGCCGAAAGAAGTGTTTCCGGTGCTGGCGGCGAAACA
TTGTATAATGCAAGCGAACGCGGAATATCACCAAAGTATCTTGGCGAAGCAGCAGAAAAAATTTGGCGAA
GAAATTGCGCGCCTGCAGCATGCGGCGGAACTGATTAAAACCGTGGCGAGCCGCTATGATGAATATGTGA
ACGTGAAAGATTTTAGCGATAAAATTAACCGCGCGCTGGCGGCGGCGAAAAAAGATAACGATTTTATTTA
TCATGATCGCGTGCCGGATCTGAAAGACCTGGACCCGATTGGCAAAGCGACCCTGGTGAAAAGCACCCCG
GTGAACGTGCCGATTAGTCAGAAATTTACCGATCTGTTTGAAAAAATGGTGCCGGTGAGCGTGCAGCAGA
GCCTGGCGGCGTATAATCAGCGCAAAGCGGATCTGGTGAACCGCAGCATTGCGCAGATGCGCGAAGCGAC
CACCCTGGCGAACGGCGTGCTGGCGAGCCTGAACCTGCCGGCGGCGATTGAAGATGTGAGCGGCGATACC
GTGCCGCAATCTATCCTGACCAAAAGCCGCAGCGTGATTGAACAAGGCGGCATTCAGACCGTGGATCAGC
TGATTAAAGAACTGCCGGAACTGCTGCAACGCAATCGCGAAATTCTGGATGAAAGCCTGCGCCTGCTGGA
TGAAGAAGAAGCGACCGATAACGATCTGCGCGCGAAATTTAAAGAACGCTGGCAGCGCACCCCGAGCAAC
GAACTGTATAAACCGCTGCGCGCGGAAGGCACCAACTTTCGCACCGTGCTGGATAAAGCGGTGCAAGCGG
ATGGCCAAGTGAAAGAATGCTATCAGAGCCATCGCGATACCATTGTGCTGCTGTGCAAACCGGAACCGGA
ACTGAACGCGGCGATTCCGAGCGCGAACCCGGCGAAAACCATGCAAGGCAGCGAAGTGGTGAACGTGCTG
AAAAGCCTGCTGAGCAACCTGGATGAAGTGAAAAAAGAACGCGAAGGCCTGGAAAACGATCTGAAAAGCG
TGAACTTTGATATGACGAGCAAATTTCTGACCGCGCTGGCGCAAGATGGCGTGATTAACGAAGAAGCGCT
GAGCGTGACCGAACTGGATCGCGTGTATGGCGGCCTGACCACCAAAGTGCAAGAAAGCCTGAAAAAACAA
GAAGGCCTGCTGAAAAACATTCAAGTGAGCCATCAAGAATTTAGCAAAATGAAACAGAGCAACAACGAAG
CGAACCTGCGCGAAGAAGTGCTGAAAAACCTGGCGACCGCGTATGATAACTTTGTGGAACTGGTGGCGAA
CCTGAAAGAAGGCACCAAATTTTATAACGAACTGACCGAAATTCTGGTGCGCTTTCAGAACAAATGCAGC
GATATTGTGTTTGCGCGCAAAACCGAACGCGACGAACTGCTGAAAGATCTGCAGCAGAGCATTGCCCGCG
AACCAAGCGCCCCAAGCATCCCGACGCCAGCCTATCAGAGTAGTCCGGCGGGTGGTCATGCGCCGACCCC
ACCAACGCCGGCCCCACGTACGATGCCGCCAACCAAACCGCAACCACCAGCGCGTCCGCCACCACCAGTT
CTCCCAGCCAATCGCGCCCCAAGTGCGACCGCGCCAAGCCCAGTTGGTGCGGGTACCGCCGCGCCAGCGC
CAAGTCAAACGCCGGGTAGTGCCCCACCACCACAAGCGCAAGGCGGCCCATATCCGACGTACCCGGGCTA
TCCGGGCTACTGCCAGATGCCAATGCCGATGGGTTACAACCCATACGCGTACGGCCAGTATAACATGCCG
TACCCACCGGTGTACCACCAGAGTCCGGGCCAAGCCCCATACCCGGGTCCACAGCAGCCAAGCTACCCGT
TCCCGCAGCCACCACAGCAAAGTTACTACCCGCAGCAATGGAGCCATCCGCAGTTCGAAAAGTAAGGATC
CGGCTGCTAACAAAGCCCGAAAGGAAGCTGAGTTGGCTGCTGCCACCGCTGAGCAATAACTAGCATAACC
CCTTGGGGCCTCTAAACGGGTCTTGAGGGGTTTTTTGCTGAAAGGAGGAACTATATCCGGATATCCCGCA
AGAGGCCCGGCAGTACCGGCATAACCAAGCCTATGCCTACAGCATCCAGGGTGACGGTGCCGAGGATGAC
GATGAGCGCATTGTTAGATTTCATACACGGTGCCTGACTGCGTTAGCAATTTAACTGTGATAAACTACCG
CATTAAAGCTTATCGATGATAAGCTGTCAAACATGAGAATTCTTGAAGACGAAAGGGCCTCGTGATACGC
CTATTTTTATAGGTTAATGTCATGATAATAATGGTTTCTTAGACGTCAGGTGGCACTTTTCGGGGAAATG
TGCGCGGAACCCCTATTTGTTTATTTTTCTAAATACATTCAAATATGTATCCGCTCATGAGACAATAACC
CTGATAAATGCTTCAATAATATTGAAAAAGGAAGAGTATGAGTATTCAACATTTCCGTGTCGCCCTTATT
CCCTTTTTTGCGGCATTTTGCCTTCCTGTTTTTGCTCACCCAGAAACGCTGGTGAAAGTAAAAGATGCTG
AAGATCAGTTGGGTGCACGAGTGGGTTACATCGAACTGGATCTCAACAGCGGTAAGATCCTTGAGAGTTT
TCGCCCCGAAGAACGTTTTCCAATGATGAGCACTTTTAAAGTTCTGCTATGTGGCGCGGTATTATCCCGT
GTTGACGCCGGGCAAGAGCAACTCGGTCGCCGCATACACTATTCTCAGAATGACTTGGTTGAGTACTCAC
CAGTCACAGAAAAGCATCTTACGGATGGCATGACAGTAAGAGAATTATGCAGTGCTGCCATAACCATGAG
TGATAACACTGCGGCCAACTTACTTCTGACAACGATCGGAGGACCGAAGGAGCTAACCGCTTTTTTGCAC
AACATGGGGGATCATGTAACTCGCCTTGATCGTTGGGAACCGGAGCTGAATGAAGCCATACCAAACGACG
AGCGTGACACCACGATGCCTGCAGCAATGGCAACAACGTTGCGCAAACTATTAACTGGCGAACTACTTAC
TCTAGCTTCCCGGCAACAATTAATAGACTGGATGGAGGCGGATAAAGTTGCAGGACCACTTCTGCGCTCG
GCCCTTCCGGCTGGCTGGTTTATTGCTGATAAATCTGGAGCCGGTGAGCGTGGGTCTCGCGGTATCATTG
CAGCACTGGGGCCAGATGGTAAGCCCTCCCGTATCGTAGTTATCTACACGACGGGGAGTCAGGCAACTAT
GGATGAACGAAATAGACAGATCGCTGAGATAGGTGCCTCACTGATTAAGCATTGGTAACTGTCAGACCAA
GTTTACTCATATATACTTTAGATTGATTTAAAACTTCATTTTTAATTTAAAAGGATCTAGGTGAAGATCC
TTTTTGATAATCTCATGACCAAAATCCCTTAACGTGAGTTTTCGTTCCACTGAGCGTCAGACCCCGTAGA
AAAGATCAAAGGATCTTCTTGAGATCCTTTTTTTCTGCGCGTAATCTGCTGCTTGCAAACAAAAAAACCA
CCGCTACCAGCGGTGGTTTGTTTGCCGGATCAAGAGCTACCAACTCTTTTTCCGAAGGTAACTGGCTTCA
GCAGAGCGCAGATACCAAATACTGTCCTTCTAGTGTAGCCGTAGTTAGGCCACCACTTCAAGAACTCTGT
AGCACCGCCTACATACCTCGCTCTGCTAATCCTGTTACCAGTGGCTGCTGCCAGTGGCGATAAGTCGTGT
CTTACCGGGTTGGACTCAAGACGATAGTTACCGGATAAGGCGCAGCGGTCGGGCTGAACGGGGGGTTCGT
GCACACAGCCCAGCTTGGAGCGAACGACCTACACCGAACTGAGATACCTACAGCGTGAGCTATGAGAAAG
CGCCACGCT
