>Addgene plasmid #180024 | ALIX(P801G)-Strep | depositor partial sequence | sequence record 351013 | Insert
CATATGGCGACCTTTATTAGCGTGCAGCTGAAAAAAACGAGCGAAGTGGATCTGGCGAAACCGCTGGTGA
AATTTATTCAGCAGACCTATCCGAGCGGCGGCGAAGAACAAGCGCAGTATTGTCGCGCAGCTGAAGAGCT
GAGCAAATTGCGCCGCGCCGCGGTTGGTCGCCCGCTGGATAAACATGAAGGCGCGCTGGAAACCCTGCTG
CGCTATTATGATCAGATTTGCAGCATTGAACCGAAATTTCCGTTTAGCGAAAATCAGATTTGCCTGACCT
TTACCTGGAAAGATGCGTTTGATAAAGGCAGCCTGTTTGGCGGCAGCGTGAAACTGGCTCTGGCTAGCCT
GGGCTATGAAAAAAGCTGCGTGCTGTTTAACTGCGCGGCCCTGGCGAGTCAGATTGCGGCGGAACAGAAC
CTGGATAACGATGAAGGCCTGAAAATTGCAGCGAAGCATTACCAATTTGCGAGCGGCGCGTTTCTGCATA
TTAAAGAAACCGTGCTGAGCGCGCTGAGCCGCGAACCGACCGTGGATATTAGCCCGGATACCGTGGGCAC
CCTGAGCCTGATTATGCTGGCGCAAGCACAAGAAGTGTTTTTTCTGAAAGCGACCCGCGATAAAATGAAA
GATGCGATTATTGCGAAACTGGCGAACCAAGCGGCGGATTATTTTGGCGATGCGTTTAAACAGTGTCAGT
ATAAAGATACCCTGCCGAAAGAAGTGTTTCCGGTGCTGGCGGCGAAACATTGTATAATGCAAGCGAACGC
GGAATATCACCAAAGTATCTTGGCGAAGCAGCAGAAAAAATTTGGCGAAGAAATTGCGCGCCTGCAGCAT
GCGGCGGAACTGATTAAAACCGTGGCGAGCCGCTATGATGAATATGTGAACGTGAAAGATTTTAGCGATA
AAATTAACCGCGCGCTGGCGGCGGCGAAAAAAGATAACGATTTTATTTATCATGATCGCGTGCCGGATCT
GAAAGACCTGGACCCGATTGGCAAAGCGACCCTGGTGAAAAGCACCCCGGTGAACGTGCCGATTAGTCAG
AAATTTACCGATCTGTTTGAAAAAATGGTGCCGGTGAGCGTGCAGCAGAGCCTGGCGGCGTATAATCAGC
GCAAAGCGGATCTGGTGAACCGCAGCATTGCGCAGATGCGCGAAGCGACCACCCTGGCGAACGGCGTGCT
GGCGAGCCTGAACCTGCCGGCGGCGATTGAAGATGTGAGCGGCGATACCGTGCCGCAATCTATCCTGACC
AAAAGCCGCAGCGTGATTGAACAAGGCGGCATTCAGACCGTGGATCAGCTGATTAAAGAACTGCCGGAAC
TGCTGCAACGCAATCGCGAAATTCTGGATGAAAGCCTGCGCCTGCTGGATGAAGAAGAAGCGACCGATAA
CGATCTGCGCGCGAAATTTAAAGAACGCTGGCAGCGCACCCCGAGCAACGAACTGTATAAACCGCTGCGC
GCGGAAGGCACCAACTTTCGCACCGTGCTGGATAAAGCGGTGCAAGCGGATGGCCAAGTGAAAGAATGCT
ATCAGAGCCATCGCGATACCATTGTGCTGCTGTGCAAACCGGAACCGGAACTGAACGCGGCGATTCCGAG
CGCGAACCCGGCGAAAACCATGCAAGGCAGCGAAGTGGTGAACGTGCTGAAAAGCCTGCTGAGCAACCTG
GATGAAGTGAAAAAAGAACGCGAAGGCCTGGAAAACGATCTGAAAAGCGTGAACTTTGATATGACGAGCA
AATTTCTGACCGCGCTGGCGCAAGATGGCGTGATTAACGAAGAAGCGCTGAGCGTGACCGAACTGGATCG
CGTGTATGGCGGCCTGACCACCAAAGTGCAAGAAAGCCTGAAAAAACAAGAAGGCCTGCTGAAAAACATT
CAAGTGAGCCATCAAGAATTTAGCAAAATGAAACAGAGCAACAACGAAGCGAACCTGCGCGAAGAAGTGC
TGAAAAACCTGGCGACCGCGTATGATAACTTTGTGGAACTGGTGGCGAACCTGAAAGAAGGCACCAAATT
TTATAACGAACTGACCGAAATTCTGGTGCGCTTTCAGAACAAATGCAGCGATATTGTGTTTGCGCGCAAA
ACCGAACGCGACGAACTGCTGAAAGATCTGCAGCAGAGCATTGCCCGCGAACCAAGCGCCCCAAGCATCC
CGACGCCAGCCTATCAGAGTAGTCCGGCGGGTGGTCATGCGCCGACCCCACCAACGCCGGCCCCACGTAC
GATGCCGCCAACCAAACCGCAACCACCAGCGCGTCCGCCACCACCAGTTCTCCCAGCCAATCGCGCCCCA
AGTGCGACCGCGCCAAGCCCAGTTGGTGCGGGTACCGCCGCGCCAGCGCCAAGTCAAACGCCGGGTAGTG
CCCCACCACCACAAGCGCAAGGCGGCCCATATCCGACGTACCCGGGCTATCCGGGCTACTGCCAGATGCC
AATGCCGATGGGTTACAACCCATACGCGTACGGCCAGTATAACATGCCGTACCCACCGGTGTACCACCAG
AGTCCGGGCCAAGCCCCATACCCGGGTCCACAGCAGCCAAGCTACCCGTTCCCGCAGCCACCACAGCAAA
GTTACTACCCGCAGCAATGGAGCCATCCGCAGTTCGAAAAGTAAGGATCC
